>Addgene plasmid #154146 | pCMV-dLbCpf1-BE-YE2 | addgene full sequence | sequence record 306834 | Addgene NGS Result
ATATGCCAAGTACGCCCCCTATTGACGTCAATGACGGTAAATGGCCCGCCTGGCATTATGCCCAGTACAT
GACCTTATGGGACTTTCCTACTTGGCAGTACATCTACGTATTAGTCATCGCTATTACCATGGTGATGCGG
TTTTGGCAGTACATCAATGGGCGTGGATAGCGGTTTGACTCACGGGGATTTCCAAGTCTCCACCCCATTG
ACGTCAATGGGAGTTTGTTTTGGCACCAAAATCAACGGGACTTTCCAAAATGTCGTAACAACTCCGCCCC
ATTGACGCAAATGGGCGGTAGGCGTGTACGGTGGGAGGTCTATATAAGCAGAGCTGGTTTAGTGAACCGT
CAGATCCGCTAGAGATCCGCGGCCGCTAATACGACTCACTATAGGGAGAGCCGCCACCATGCCCAAGAAG
AAGAGGAAAGTCATGAGCTCAGAGACTGGCCCAGTGGCTGTGGACCCCACATTGAGACGGCGGATCGAGC
CCCATGAGTTTGAGGTATTCTTCGATCCGAGAGAGCTCCGCAAGGAGACCTGCCTGCTTTACGAAATTAA
TTGGGGGGGCCGGCACTCCATTTGGCGACATACATCACAGAACACTAACAAGCACGTCGAAGTCAACTTC
ATCGAGAAGTTCACGACAGAAAGATATTTCTGTCCGAACACAAGGTGCAGCATTACCTGGTTTCTCAGCT
ACAGCCCATGCGGCGAATGTAGTAGGGCCATCACTGAATTCCTGTCAAGGTATCCCCACGTCACTCTGTT
TATTTACATCGCAAGGCTGTACCACCACGCTGACCCCCGCAATCGACAAGGCCTGGAAGATTTGATCTCT
TCAGGTGTGACTATCCAAATTATGACTGAGCAGGAGTCAGGATACTGCTGGAGAAACTTTGTGAATTATA
GCCCGAGTAATGAAGCCCACTGGCCTAGGTATCCCCATCTGTGGGTACGACTGTACGTTCTTGAACTGTA
CTGCATCATACTGGGCCTGCCTCCTTGTCTCAACATTCTGAGAAGGAAGCAGCCACAGCTGACATTCTTT
ACCATCGCTCTTCAGTCTTGTCATTACCAGCGACTGCCCCCACACATTCTCTGGGCCACCGGGTTGAAAA
GCGGCAGCGAGACTCCCGGGACCTCAGAGTCCGCCACACCCGAAAGTATGTCAAAGCTGGAGAAATTCAC
CAACTGTTATAGCCTGTCTAAGACCCTGCGCTTCAAGGCAATCCCAGTGGGCAAGACACAAGAGAACATT
GACAACAAACGGCTCCTGGTGGAGGATGAGAAGAGGGCTGAAGATTACAAGGGCGTTAAGAAGCTGCTGG
ATAGGTACTATCTGTCATTCATCAACGATGTCCTCCACAGTATCAAGCTGAAGAATCTGAACAATTACAT
TTCTCTGTTCCGGAAGAAGACACGGACCGAGAAGGAGAACAAAGAGCTGGAGAATCTGGAGATCAACCTG
AGGAAAGAAATAGCTAAGGCTTTCAAAGGGAACGAGGGTTACAAGTCCCTGTTCAAGAAAGACATTATCG
AGACTATTCTGCCTGAGTTCCTGGACGATAAAGATGAGATCGCCCTCGTCAATTCCTTCAATGGGTTTAC
CACAGCCTTTACCGGCTTCTTCGACAATAGAGAGAATATGTTCTCTGAAGAGGCCAAATCCACTAGCATC
GCCTTTCGCTGCATAAACGAGAACCTGACTAGGTACATCAGCAATATGGACATCTTTGAGAAAGTCGATG
CCATATTCGACAAACATGAGGTGCAGGAGATTAAGGAGAAGATCCTGAACTCAGATTACGATGTCGAAGA
TTTCTTCGAGGGAGAGTTCTTCAACTTCGTGCTCACACAAGAGGGCATTGATGTGTACAATGCAATCATT
GGAGGGTTCGTGACAGAGAGTGGTGAGAAGATAAAGGGCCTGAACGAGTATATCAACCTCTACAACCAGA
AAACCAAGCAGAAACTGCCTAAGTTCAAGCCACTGTACAAACAAGTGCTCTCAGATAGGGAAAGCCTGAG
CTTCTACGGTGAAGGGTATACATCAGATGAAGAAGTGCTCGAAGTGTTCCGCAACACCCTCAATAAGAAC
AGTGAAATCTTCTCTTCAATCAAGAAGCTGGAGAAACTGTTCAAGAATTTCGATGAGTACTCCTCTGCCG
GAATCTTTGTGAAGAATGGCCCTGCAATATCCACTATTAGCAAAGACATCTTTGGCGAGTGGAACGTTAT
CAGGGATAAGTGGAATGCCGAGTACGATGATATTCATCTCAAGAAGAAAGCCGTGGTTACAGAGAAATAC
GAGGATGATAGACGCAAGAGCTTTAAGAAGATTGGTAGCTTCTCTCTCGAACAGCTGCAGGAGTACGCCG
ACGCTGACCTGTCAGTCGTGGAGAAACTCAAGGAGATCATAATCCAGAAGGTGGATGAAATCTACAAAGT
GTATGGAAGCTCTGAGAAACTCTTCGATGCAGACTTTGTTCTGGAGAAGAGTCTGAAGAAGAACGACGCA
GTGGTTGCTATCATGAAGGACCTGCTGGATTCTGTTAAGTCTTTCGAGAATTACATTAAGGCATTCTTTG
GTGAAGGGAAGGAGACAAATAGGGACGAGAGCTTCTATGGCGACTTTGTTCTGGCCTACGACATCCTCCT
CAAGGTTGACCACATCTATGACGCTATACGGAATTACGTTACCCAGAAGCCCTATAGCAAAGACAAGTTC
AAGCTGTATTTCCAGAATCCACAGTTTATGGGTGGGTGGGATAAAGACAAAGAAACAGATTACAGGGCCA
CTATCCTGCGGTACGGCAGCAAATACTATCTGGCTATCATGGATAAGAAGTACGCCAAATGCCTCCAGAA
GATCGACAAGGACGACGTGAACGGTAACTACGAGAAGATCAATTACAAGCTCCTGCCAGGACCTAACAAG
ATGCTGCCCAAGGTGTTCTTCTCCAAGAAATGGATGGCCTACTATAACCCAAGCGAGGACATTCAGAAGA
TATACAAGAATGGGACATTCAAGAAGGGCGATATGTTCAACCTCAACGACTGCCACAAGCTGATTGATTT
CTTCAAGGATAGCATTTCTCGCTATCCCAAGTGGTCTAATGCATACGATTTCAACTTCAGCGAGACTGAG
AAGTACAAAGACATCGCTGGCTTCTACCGGGAGGTGGAAGAGCAAGGCTATAAGGTGTCATTCGAATCCG
CTTCTAAGAAGGAAGTGGATAAGCTCGTGGAAGAGGGTAAGCTGTACATGTTCCAGATATACAACAAAGA
CTTCAGCGATAAGAGCCACGGCACTCCAAACCTCCATACTATGTATTTCAAGCTGCTGTTTGACGAGAAC
AACCACGGACAGATTAGGCTGTCAGGAGGCGCAGAACTCTTCATGCGCAGAGCTTCACTGAAGAAGGAGG
AACTCGTTGTCCACCCAGCCAATAGCCCTATAGCCAATAAGAATCCAGACAATCCTAAGAAAACCACTAC
TCTGTCTTACGATGTGTATAAGGATAAGAGATTCTCTGAAGATCAGTACGAACTGCACATACCCATTGCC
ATTAACAAGTGCCCTAAGAACATCTTCAAGATTAACACAGAGGTTAGAGTGCTCCTGAAACACGACGATA
ACCCTTATGTTATAGGCATTGCTCGCGGAGAGAGAAACCTGCTGTACATCGTCGTGGTGGACGGCAAAGG
CAACATCGTGGAACAGTACAGTCTCAATGAAATCATTAACAATTTCAACGGAATCCGCATTAAGACCGAC
TACCATTCTCTCCTCGACAAGAAGGAGAAAGAAAGGTTCGAAGCAAGACAGAATTGGACAAGTATAGAGA
ATATCAAAGAACTGAAGGCTGGGTACATCTCTCAGGTTGTGCACAAGATATGTGAGCTGGTGGAGAAGTA
CGACGCTGTTATCGCCCTCGCGGACCTGAATAGCGGCTTCAAGAACTCCAGGGTGAAGGTGGAGAAGCAG
GTGTATCAGAAGTTCGAGAAGATGCTGATCGACAAGCTCAACTATATGGTGGACAAGAAATCCAATCCTT
GCGCTACTGGTGGAGCCCTGAAGGGCTATCAAATCACCAATAAGTTCGAATCTTTCAAGTCTATGAGCAC
CCAGAATGGCTTCATCTTCTACATACCCGCATGGCTGACATCCAAGATTGATCCCTCTACCGGATTTGTT
AATCTGCTCAAGACTAAGTACACCTCTATTGCTGACTCAAAGAAGTTCATATCATCATTTGACCGCATCA
TGTACGTGCCAGAAGAGGACCTGTTCGAGTTTGCCCTGGATTACAAGAATTTCTCTCGGACTGACGCCGA
CTACATCAAGAAGTGGAAGCTCTACTCTTATGGTAATCGGATTCGCATATTCCGCAATCCCAAGAAGAAT
AACGTGTTCGATTGGGAGGAAGTTTGCCTCACCAGCGCTTACAAGGAGCTGTTCAATAAGTATGGGATTA
ACTACCAGCAGGGCGACATAAGAGCCCTGCTGTGCGAACAATCTGATAAGGCATTCTATTCCTCTTTCAT
GGCACTGATGTCACTGATGCTGCAAATGCGCAATTCCATCACCGGAAGAACAGACGTGGCCTTTCTGATC
TCTCCTGTCAAGAACTCAGATGGCATCTTCTACGATTCCCGCAACTATGAAGCACAGGAGAATGCTATCC
TGCCTAAGAATGCCGATGCAAATGGAGCCTATAACATCGCCAGAAAGGTCCTCTGGGCCATAGGACAATT
CAAGAAAGCTGAAGATGAGAAGCTGGACAAGGTGAAGATCGCCATTTCAAACAAAGAGTGGCTCGAATAT
GCTCAGACCTCAGTGAAGCATGGATCACCCAAGAAGAAACGGAAAGTGTCTGGTGGTTCTACTAATCTGT
CAGATATTATTGAAAAGGAGACCGGTAAGCAACTGGTTATCCAGGAATCCATCCTCATGCTCCCAGAGGA
GGTGGAAGAAGTCATTGGGAACAAGCCGGAAAGCGATATACTCGTGCACACCGCCTACGACGAGAGCACC
GACGAGAATGTCATGCTTCTGACTAGCGACGCCCCTGAATACAAGCCTTGGGCTCTGGTCATACAGGATA
GCAACGGTGAGAACAAGATTAAGATGCTCTCTGGTGGTTCTCCCAAGAAGAAGAGGAAAGTCTAACCGGT
CATCATCACCATCACCATTGAGTTTAAACCCGCTGATCAGCCTCGACTGTGCCTTCTAGTTGCCAGCCAT
CTGTTGTTTGCCCCTCCCCCGTGCCTTCCTTGACCCTGGAAGGTGCCACTCCCACTGTCCTTTCCTAATA
AAATGAGGAAATTGCATCGCATTGTCTGAGTAGGTGTCATTCTATTCTGGGGGGTGGGGTGGGGCAGGAC
AGCAAGGGGGAGGATTGGGAAGACAATAGCAGGCATGCTGGGGATGCGGTGGGCTCTATGGCTTCTGAGG
CGGAAAGAACCAGCTGGGGCTCGATACCGTCGACCTCTAGCTAGAGCTTGGCGTAATCATGGTCATAGCT
GTTTCCTGTGTGAAATTGTTATCCGCTCACAATTCCACACAACATACGAGCCGGAAGCATAAAGTGTAAA
GCCTAGGGTGCCTAATGAGTGAGCTAACTCACATTAATTGCGTTGCGCTCACTGCCCGCTTTCCAGTCGG
GAAACCTGTCGTGCCAGCTGCATTAATGAATCGGCCAACGCGCGGGGAGAGGCGGTTTGCGTATTGGGCG
CTCTTCCGCTTCCTCGCTCACTGACTCGCTGCGCTCGGTCGTTCGGCTGCGGCGAGCGGTATCAGCTCAC
TCAAAGGCGGTAATACGGTTATCCACAGAATCAGGGGATAACGCAGGAAAGAACATGTGAGCAAAAGGCC
AGCAAAAGGCCAGGAACCGTAAAAAGGCCGCGTTGCTGGCGTTTTTCCATAGGCTCCGCCCCCCTGACGA
GCATCACAAAAATCGACGCTCAAGTCAGAGGTGGCGAAACCCGACAGGACTATAAAGATACCAGGCGTTT
CCCCCTGGAAGCTCCCTCGTGCGCTCTCCTGTTCCGACCCTGCCGCTTACCGGATACCTGTCCGCCTTTC
TCCCTTCGGGAAGCGTGGCGCTTTCTCATAGCTCACGCTGTAGGTATCTCAGTTCGGTGTAGGTCGTTCG
CTCCAAGCTGGGCTGTGTGCACGAACCCCCCGTTCAGCCCGACCGCTGCGCCTTATCCGGTAACTATCGT
CTTGAGTCCAACCCGGTAAGACACGACTTATCGCCACTGGCAGCAGCCACTGGTAACAGGATTAGCAGAG
CGAGGTATGTAGGCGGTGCTACAGAGTTCTTGAAGTGGTGGCCTAACTACGGCTACACTAGAAGAACAGT
ATTTGGTATCTGCGCTCTGCTGAAGCCAGTTACCTTCGGAAAAAGAGTTGGTAGCTCTTGATCCGGCAAA
CAAACCACCGCTGGTAGCGGTGGTTTTTTTGTTTGCAAGCAGCAGATTACGCGCAGAAAAAAAGGATCTC
AAGAAGATCCTTTGATCTTTTCTACGGGGTCTGACGCTCAGTGGAACGAAAACTCACGTTAAGGGATTTT
GGTCATGAGATTATCAAAAAGGATCTTCACCTAGATCCTTTTAAATTAAAAATGAAGTTTTAAATCAATC
TAAAGTATATATGAGTAAACTTGGTCTGACAGTTACCAATGCTTAATCAGTGAGGCACCTATCTCAGCGA
TCTGTCTATTTCGTTCATCCATAGTTGCCTGACTCCCCGTCGTGTAGATAACTACGATACGGGAGGGCTT
ACCATCTGGCCCCAGTGCTGCAATGATACCGCGAGACCCACGCTCACCGGCTCCAGATTTATCAGCAATA
AACCAGCCAGCCGGAAGGGCCGAGCGCAGAAGTGGTCCTGCAACTTTATCCGCCTCCATCCAGTCTATTA
ATTGTTGCCGGGAAGCTAGAGTAAGTAGTTCGCCAGTTAATAGTTTGCGCAACGTTGTTGCCATTGCTAC
AGGCATCGTGGTGTCACGCTCGTCGTTTGGTATGGCTTCATTCAGCTCCGGTTCCCAACGATCAAGGCGA
GTTACATGATCCCCCATGTTGTGCAAAAAAGCGGTTAGCTCCTTCGGTCCTCCGATCGTTGTCAGAAGTA
AGTTGGCCGCAGTGTTATCACTCATGGTTATGGCAGCACTGCATAATTCTCTTACTGTCATGCCATCCGT
AAGATGCTTTTCTGTGACTGGTGAGTACTCAACCAAGTCATTCTGAGAATAGTGTATGCGGCGACCGAGT
TGCTCTTGCCCGGCGTCAATACGGGATAATACCGCGCCACATAGCAGAACTTTAAAAGTGCTCATCATTG
GAAAACGTTCTTCGGGGCGAAAACTCTCAAGGATCTTACCGCTGTTGAGATCCAGTTCGATGTAACCCAC
TCGTGCACCCAACTGATCTTCAGCATCTTTTACTTTCACCAGCGTTTCTGGGTGAGCAAAAACAGGAAGG
CAAAATGCCGCAAAAAAGGGAATAAGGGCGACACGGAAATGTTGAATACTCATACTCTTCCTTTTTCAAT
ATTATTGAAGCATTTATCAGGGTTATTGTCTCATGAGCGGATACATATTTGAATGTATTTAGAAAAATAA
ACAAATAGGGGTTCCGCGCACATTTCCCCGAAAAGTGCCACCTGACGTCGACGGATCGGGAGATCGATCT
CCCGATCCCCTAGGGTCGACTCTCAGTACAATCTGCTCTGATGCCGCATAGTTAAGCCAGTATCTGCTCC
CTGCTTGTGTGTTGGAGGTCGCTGAGTAGTGCGCGAGCAAAATTTAAGCTACAACAAGGCAAGGCTTGAC
CGACAATTGCATGAAGAATCTGCTTAGGGTTAGGCGTTTTGCGCTGCTTCGCGATGTACGGGCCAGATAT
ACGCGTTGACATTGATTATTGACTAGTTATTAATAGTAATCAATTACGGGGTCATTAGTTCATAGCCCAT
ATATGGAGTTCCGCGTTACATAACTTACGGTAAATGGCCCGCCTGGCTGACCGCCCAACGACCCCCGCCC
ATTGACGTCAATAATGACGTATGTTCCCATAGTAACGCCAATAGGGACTTTCCATTGACGTCAATGGGTG
GAGTATTTACGGTAAACTGCCCACTTGGCAGTACATCAAGTGTATC
Features (pLannotate 1.2.2; 17 found; start..end, strand, type, name):
    132..335     +  promoter       CMV promoter: human cytomegalovirus (CMV) immediate early promoter
    377..395     +  promoter       T7 promoter: promoter for bacteriophage T7 RNA polymerase
    433..1119    +  CDS            Apobec1: ABEC1_RAT - Experimental evidence at protein level: Swiss-Prot protein existence level 1. Catalytic component of the apolipoprotein B mRNA editing enzyme complex which is responsible for the postranscriptional editing of a CAA codon for Gln to a UAA codon for stop in the APOB mRNA. May also play a role in the epigenetic regulation of gene expression by participating in DNA demethylation. From Rattus norvegicus (Rat).
   1120..1167    +  CDS            ABE(7.10) (fragment): adenine base editor comprising wild-type E. coli TadA fused to the evolved TadA*(7.10) mutant (Gaudelli et al., 2017)
   4891..5139    +  CDS            UGI: UNGI_BPPB2 - Experimental evidence at protein level: Swiss-Prot protein existence level 1. This protein binds specifically and reversibly to the host uracil-DNA glycosylase, preventing removal of uracil residues from PBS2 DNA by the host uracil-excision repair system. From Bacillus phage PBS2 (Bacteriophage PBS2).
   5227..5451    +  polyA_signal   bGH poly(A) signal: bovine growth hormone polyadenylation signal
   5455..5476    +  promoter       SV40 promoter (fragment): SV40 enhancer and early promoter
   5481..5497    +  misc_feature   MCS (fragment): pBluescript multiple cloning site
   5546..5562    -  protein_bind   lac operator: The lac repressor binds to the lac operator to inhibit transcription in E. coli. This inhibition can be relieved by adding lactose or isopropyl-β-D-thiogalactopyranoside (IPTG). lac repressor encoded by lacI
   5570..5600    -  promoter       lac promoter: promoter for the E. coli lac operon
   5615..5636    -  protein_bind   CAP binding site: CAP binding activates transcription in the presence of cAMP. E. coli catabolite activator protein
   5649..5741    -  CDS            lacI (fragment): lac repressor; lacI; The lac repressor binds to the lac operator to inhibit transcription in E. coli. This inhibition can be relieved by adding lactose or isopropyl-β-D-thiogalactopyranoside (IPTG).
   5924..6512    -  rep_origin     ori: high-copy-number ColE1/pMB1/pBR322/pUC origin of replication
   6683..7543    -  CDS            AmpR: β-lactamase; bla; confers resistance to ampicillin, carbenicillin, and related antibiotics
   7544..7648    -  promoter       AmpR promoter: bla
   7719..7763    -  misc_feature   bom (fragment): basis of mobility region from pBR322
   7918..131     +  enhancer       CMV enhancer (across the origin): human cytomegalovirus immediate early enhancer
