[The description below was written by a language model from this plasmid's Addgene catalogue record and pLannotate feature annotations shown in this document.]
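Description:
pCMV-dLbCpf1-BE-YE2 is an 8,166 bp mammalian expression plasmid on a pCMV backbone that produces a Cas12a-based cytidine base editor. It is propagated in E. coli as a high-copy plasmid through a ColE1/pUC-type origin and selected with ampicillin via the β-lactamase gene and its own promoter. No mammalian selection marker is recorded. The remaining backbone annotations are short fragments (lac promoter/operator, lacI, bom, SV40 promoter, MCS) that appear to be cloning remnants rather than functional units.

The payload is a 4,764 bp synthetic open reading frame driven by the CMV immediate-early enhancer and promoter and terminated by the bGH polyadenylation signal. A T7 promoter lies between the CMV promoter and the coding region. The fusion is arranged as NLS-APOBEC1-dLbCpf1-NLS-UGI-NLS. Rat APOBEC1 carries the W90Y and R132E substitutions that define the "YE2" variant. The Lachnospiraceae bacterium Cpf1 (Cas12a) carries D832A, E925A and D1148A, which abolish its nuclease activity so that it serves only as a crRNA-guided DNA-binding module. The PBS2 phage uracil glycosylase inhibitor blocks excision of the uracil made by deamination, favouring C-to-T conversion, and the SV40 nuclear localisation signals direct the protein to the nucleus.

The automated feature table does not annotate the Cpf1 coding region, which presumably fills the unlabelled span between APOBEC1 and UGI. The short segment labelled as an ABE(7.10) fragment immediately after APOBEC1 is most likely a shared linker, not an adenine deaminase. No crRNA cassette is recorded, so the guide must be supplied separately. The plasmid was derived from the parental pCMV-dLbCpf1-BE by introducing deaminase mutations, and was deposited with a study of the genome-wide specificity of dCpf1 cytidine base editors.
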