Addgene plasmid #154146: pCMV-dLbCpf1-BE-YE2
Purpose: Expresses dLbCpf1-BE-YE2(dLbCas12a-BE-YE2) in mammalian cells.
Depositing lab: Jin-Soo Kim. Depositing organization: Institute for Basic Science. Publication: Genome-wide specificity of dCpf1 cytidine base editors. Kim D, Lim K, Kim DE, Kim JS. Nat Commun. 2020 Aug 13;11(1):4072. doi: 10.1038/s41467-020-17889-9. PubMed 32792663.
Backbone
  Vector backbone: pCMV
  Total vector size (bp): 8166
  Vector type: Mammalian Expression
Growth in bacteria
  Bacterial resistance: Ampicillin, 100 μg/mL
  Growth temperature: 37°C
  Growth strain: DH5alpha
  Copy number: High Copy
Gene/Insert
  Gene/Insert name: dLbCpf1-BE-YE2 (dCas12a-BE-YE2) (alt name: NLS-APOBEC1(W90Y+R132E)-dLbCpf1(D832A+E925A+D1148A)-NLS-UGI-NLS)
  Species: Synthetic; Cpf1(Cas12a) is from Lachnospiraceae bacterium; APOBEC1 is from Rattus norvegicus
  Insert size (bp): 4764
  Mutation: APOBEC1(W90Y+R132E), dLbCpf1(D832A+E925A+D1148A)
  Promoter: CMV
  Tag / fusion protein: SV40 NLS (N terminal on insert); SV40 NLS (C terminal on insert); SV40 NLS
  Cloning method: Gibson Cloning
  Sequencing primers: 5′ CMV-F(CGCAAATGGGCGGTAGGCGTG); 3′ BGH-R(TAGAAGGCACAGTCGAGG)
Terms and licenses: Academic/Nonprofit Terms; Industry Terms: Not Available to Industry
Depositor comments: pCMV-dLbCpf1-BE (addgene, #107685) was modified to incorporate combinations of mutations in the APOBEC1 domain.
How to cite: pCMV-dLbCpf1-BE-YE2 was a gift from Jin-Soo Kim (Addgene plasmid # 154146 ; http://n2t.net/addgene:154146 ; RRID:Addgene_154146)
